Addgene plasmid #22994: pCS2 hSmad1-EVE-MM
Depositing lab: Edward De Robertis. Depositing organization: University of California, Los Angeles (UCLA). Publication: Integrating patterning signals: Wnt/GSK3 regulates the duration of the BMP/Smad1 signal. Fuentealba LC, Eivers E, Ikeda A, Hurtado C, Kuroda H, Pera EM, De Robertis EM. Cell. 2007 Nov 30. 131(5):980-93. 10.1016/j.cell.2007.09.027 PubMed 18045539.
Backbone
  Vector backbone: pCS2
  Backbone size w/o insert (bp): 4096
  Vector type: Mammalian Expression
Growth in bacteria
  Bacterial resistance: Ampicillin, 100 μg/mL
  Growth temperature: 37°C
  Growth strain: DH5alpha
  Copy number: Unknown
Gene/Insert
  Gene/Insert name: Smad1
  Species: H. sapiens (human)
  Insert size (bp): 1300
  Mutation: S214A, S206A, S195A, S187A, S463E, S465E
  Entrez Gene: SMAD1 (a.k.a. BSP-1, BSP1, JV4-1, JV41, MADH1, MADR1)
  Tag / fusion protein: FLAG (N terminal on insert)
  Cloning method: Restriction Enzyme; 5′ cloning site HindIII (not destroyed); 3′ cloning site XbaI (not destroyed)
  Sequencing primers: 5′ SP6; 3′ T7
Terms and licenses: Academic/Nonprofit Terms; Industry Terms: Not Available to Industry
How to cite: pCS2 hSmad1-EVE-MM was a gift from Edward De Robertis (Addgene plasmid # 22994 ; http://n2t.net/addgene:22994 ; RRID:Addgene_22994)
