[The description below was written by a language model from this plasmid's Addgene catalogue record.]
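Description:
pCS2 hSmad1-EVE-MM is a mammalian expression plasmid built on the pCS2 backbone (about 4.1 kb without insert) that carries a mutated human SMAD1 coding sequence of roughly 1.3 kb. It is propagated in E. coli under ampicillin selection. The record does not list the promoter or other backbone elements. pCS2-family vectors generally drive expression from a CMV-type promoter and include an upstream SP6 phage promoter, which allows in vitro synthesis of mRNA as well as transfection-based expression. The use of SP6 and T7 as the flanking sequencing primers fits that layout. The insert was cloned between HindIII and XbaI sites, both of which are retained, and the protein carries an N-terminal FLAG tag for detection or immunoprecipitation.

The insert combines two sets of substitutions. S463E and S465E replace the two C-terminal serines with glutamates. These are the residues normally phosphorylated by BMP receptors, so the change gives a phosphomimetic "EVE" tail intended to mimic constitutively activated Smad1. S187A, S195A, S206A and S214A remove four serines in the linker region. The "MM" in the name most likely denotes a MAPK-site mutant, although the record does not spell this out. Together the changes should yield an activated Smad1 that cannot receive inhibitory linker phosphorylation at these positions. The associated publication concerns how Wnt/GSK3 signalling regulates the duration of the BMP/Smad1 signal. The construct is therefore suited to testing how linker phosphorylation affects Smad1 activity and the persistence of its signal, typically alongside wild-type and other linker-mutant versions.
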