>Addgene plasmid #22994 | pCS2 hSmad1-EVE-MM | addgene partial sequence | sequence record 28896 | 22994 with hSMAD1-R (TAACATCCTGGCGGTGGTAT)
TCTACGTATAGTACACATTTTTGTAAGCTCATAGACTGTCTCAAATCCATGGTTCACAGACTGTGCCAAT
AACTGAGCAAATTCTTGGTTGTTAAAAATTTTCAGACTACACCCACTAGGGATCTTGCAAACAGTAGTAG
GATGAAATCCATGATGGTAGTTGCAGTTCCGACTTTGTACAAAGATGCTACTGTCACTAAGGCATTCGGC
ATACACCTCCCCTCCAACATAATAAAGATGAACTCCTTTTCCAATATGCCGCCTGGTGTTTTCAATAGTG
GAATTCCGGTTAACATTGGAGAGCAGCCCAAGGCAGAAACGGTTCTTATTGTTGGAAGGATCAGTGAAAC
CATCCACCAACACACTTGTGGAGGAGGCATGGAACGCTTCACCCACACGATTGTTGAGCTCATAGTAGAC
AATAGAGCACCAGTGTTTTGGTTCCTCATAAGCAACCGCCTGAACATCTCCTCTGTTGATTTCTGAGGGC
AGGGGAGGCGCCATCATGTTTGTGTCCATCGGCTGAGAGCCATCCTGGGTCATGGGGTCTTCAGGAGGCA
GGTAAGCAGGTGGGGGCGTATCAGCTGGCATCTGGAAAGGGGCTCCTGGGTCTGAGCTGGTGGGGGCGTG
AGGGTAGGTGCTGCTG
