>Addgene plasmid #22994 | pCS2 hSmad1-EVE-MM | addgene partial sequence | sequence record 28897 | 22994 with hSMAD1-F
GTCGGACTGCAACTACCATCATGGATTTCATCCTACTACTGTTTGCAAGATCCCTAGTGGGTGTAGTCTG
AAAATTTTTAACAACCAAGAATTTGCTCAGTTATTGGCACAGTCTGTGAACCATGGATTTGAGACAGTCT
ATGAGCTTACAAAAATGTGTACTATACGTATGAGCTTTGTGAAGGGCTGGGGAGCAGAATACCACCGCCA
GGATGTTACTAGCACCCCCTGCTGGATTGAGATACATCTGCACGGCCCCCTCCAGTGGCTGGATAAAGTT
CTTACTCAAATGGGTTCACCTCATAATCCTATTTCAGAAGTAGAATAAGGATCCCATCGATTCGAATTCA
AGGCCTCTCGAGCCTCTAGAACTATAGTGAGTCGTATTACGTAGATCCAGACATGATAAGATACATTGAT
GAGTTTGGACAAACCACAACTAGAATGCAGTGAAAAAAATGCTTTATTTGTGAAATTTGTGATGCTATTG
CTTTATTTGTAACCATTATAAGCTGCAATAAACAAGTTAACAACAACAATTGCATTCATTTTATGTTTCA
GGTTCAGGGGGAGGTGTGGGAGGTTTTTTAATTCGCGGCCGCGGCGCCNTGCATTGGGCCCGGTACCCAG
CTTTTGTTCCCTTTAGTGAGGGTTAATTGCGCGCTTGGCGTAATCATGGTCATAGCTGTTTCCTGTGTGA
AATTGTTATCCGCTCACAATTCCACACAACATACGAGCCGGGAGC
