>Addgene plasmid #22994 | pCS2 hSmad1-EVE-MM | addgene partial sequence | sequence record 28898 | 22994 with SP6
CTGGTACCACGCGTATCGATAAGCTTACCATGGACTACAAGGACGACGATGACAAGAATGTGACAAGTTT
ATTTTCCTTTACAAGTCCAGCTGTGAAGAGACTTCTTGGGTGGAAACAGGGCGATGAAGAAGAAAAATGG
GCAGAGAAAGCTGTTGATGCTTTGGTGAAAAAACTGAAGAAAAAGAAAGGTGCCATGGAGGAACTGGAAA
AGGCCTTGAGCTGCCCAGGGCAACCGAGTAACTGTGTCACCATTCCCCGCTCTCTGGATGGCAGGCTGCA
AGTCTCCCACCGGAAGGGACTGCCTCATGTCATTTACTGCCGTGTGTGGCGCTGGCCCGATCTTCAGAGC
CACCATGAACTAAAACCACTGGAATGCTGTGAGTTTCCTTTTGGTTCCAAGCAGAAGGAGGTCTGCATCA
ATCCCTACCACTATAAGAGAGTAGAAAGCCCTGTACTTCCTCCTGTGCTGGTTCCAAGACACAGCGAATA
TAATCCTCAGCACAGCCTCTTAGCTCAGTTCCGTAACTTAGGACAAAATGAGCCTCACATGCCACTCAAC
GCCACTTTTCCAGATTCTTTCCAGCAACCCAACAGCCACCCGTTTCCTCACGCTCCCAATAGCAGTTACC
CAAACGCTCCTGGGNANCANNNGCAGNCNCCTACCCNTCNCGCCCCCNCCAGCA
